>Addgene plasmid #226409 | pmCherryC1 VAP-B | addgene full sequence | sequence record 447856 | Addgene NGS Result
TAGTTATTAATAGTAATCAATTACGGGGTCATTAGTTCATAGCCCATATATGGAGTTCCGCGTTACATAA
CTTACGGTAAATGGCCCGCCTGGCTGACCGCCCAACGACCCCCGCCCATTGACGTCAATAATGACGTATG
TTCCCATAGTAACGCCAATAGGGACTTTCCATTGACGTCAATGGGTGGAGTATTTACGGTAAACTGCCCA
CTTGGCAGTACATCAAGTGTATCATATGCCAAGTACGCCCCCTATTGACGTCAATGACGGTAAATGGCCC
GCCTGGCATTATGCCCAGTACATGACCTTATGGGACTTTCCTACTTGGCAGTACATCTACGTATTAGTCA
TCGCTATTACCATGGTGATGCGGTTTTGGCAGTACATCAATGGGCGTGGATAGCGGTTTGACTCACGGGG
ATTTCCAAGTCTCCACCCCATTGACGTCAATGGGAGTTTGTTTTGGCACCAAAATCAACGGGACTTTCCA
AAATGTCGTAACAACTCCGCCCCATTGACGCAAATGGGCGGTAGGCGTGTACGGTGGGAGGTCTATATAA
GCAGAGCTGGTTTAGTGAACCGTCAGATCCGCTAGCATGACTGGTGGACAGCAAATGGGTCGGGATCTGT
ACGACGATGACGATAAGGATCCCGCCACCATGGTGAGCAAGGGCGAGGAGGATAACATGGCCATCATCAA
GGAGTTCATGCGCTTCAAGGTGCACATGGAGGGCTCCGTGAACGGCCACGAGTTCGAGATCGAGGGCGAG
GGCGAGGGCCGCCCCTACGAGGGCACCCAGACCGCCAAGCTGAAGGTGACCAAGGGTGGCCCCCTGCCCT
TCGCCTGGGACATCCTGTCCCCTCAGTTCATGTACGGCTCCAAGGCCTACGTGAAGCACCCCGCCGACAT
CCCCGACTACTTGAAGCTGTCCTTCCCCGAGGGCTTCAAGTGGGAGCGCGTGATGAACTTCGAGGACGGC
GGCGTGGTGACCGTGACCCAGGACTCCTCCCTGCAGGACGGCGAGTTCATCTACAAGGTGAAGCTGCGCG
GCACCAACTTCCCCTCCGACGGCCCCGTAATGCAGAAGAAGACCATGGGCTGGGAGGCCTCCTCCGAGCG
GATGTACCCCGAGGACGGCGCCCTGAAGGGCGAGATCAAGCAGAGGCTGAAGCTGAAGGACGGCGGCCAC
TACGACGCTGAGGTCAAGACCACCTACAAGGCCAAGAAGCCCGTGCAGCTGCCCGGCGCCTACAACGTCA
ACATCAAGTTGGACATCACCTCCCACAACGAGGACTACACCATCGTGGAACAGTACGAACGCGCCGAGGG
CCGCCACTCCACCGGCGGCATGGACGAGCTGTACAAGTCCGGACTCAGATCTCGAGCTCAAGCTTCGAAT
TGTGCCTACCCATATGACGTCCCGGACTACGCCGGATCCATGGCGAAGGTGGAGCAGGTCCTGAGCCTCG
AGCCGCAGCACGAGCTCAAATTCCGAGGTCCCTTCACCGATGTTGTCACCACCAACCTAAAGCTTGGCAA
CCCGACAGACCGAAATGTGTGTTTTAAGGTGAAGACTACAGCACCACGTAGGTACTGTGTGAGGCCCAAC
AGCGGAATCATCGATGCAGGGGCCTCAATTAATGTATCTGTGATGTTACAGCCTTTCGATTATGATCCCA
ATGAGAAAAGTAAACACAAGTTTATGGTTCAGTCTATGTTTGCTCCAACTGACACTTCAGATATGGAAGC
AGTATGGAAGGAGGCAAAACCGGAAGACCTTATGGATTCAAAACTTAGATGTGTGTTTGAATTGCCAGCA
GAGAATGATAAACCACATGATGTAGAAATAAATAAAATTATATCCACAACTGCATCAAAGACAGAAACAC
CAATAGTGTCTAAGTCTCTGAGTTCTTCTTTGGATGACACCGAAGTTAAGAAGGTTATGGAAGAATGTAA
GAGGCTGCAAGGTGAAGTTCAGAGGCTACGGGAGGAGAACAAGCAGTTCAAGGAAGAAGATGGACTGCGG
ATGAGGAAGACAGTGCAGAGCAACAGCCCCATTTCAGCATTAGCCCCAACTGGGAAGGAAGAAGGCCTTA
GCACCCGGCTCTTGGCTCTGGTGGTTTTGTTCTTTATCGTTGGTGTAATTATTGGGAAGATTGCCTTGTA
GCAATTCTGCAGTCGACGGTACCGCGGGCCCGGGATCCACCGGATCTAGATAACTGATCATAATCAGCCA
TACCACATTTGTAGAGGTTTTACTTGCTTTAAAAAACCTCCCACACCTCCCCCTGAACCTGAAACATAAA
ATGAATGCAATTGTTGTTGTTAACTTGTTTATTGCAGCTTATAATGGTTACAAATAAAGCAATAGCATCA
CAAATTTCACAAATAAAGCATTTTTTTCACTGCATTCTAGTTGTGGTTTGTCCAAACTCATCAATGTATC
TTAACGCGTAAATTGTAAGCGTTAATATTTTGTTAAAATTCGCGTTAAATTTTTGTTAAATCAGCTCATT
TTTTAACCAATAGGCCGAAATCGGCAAAATCCCTTATAAATCAAAAGAATAGACCGAGATAGGGT
[37 nt withheld, positions 2586-2622]
AAAGAACGTGGACTCCAACGTCAAAGG
[49 nt withheld, positions 2650-2698]
T
[91 nt withheld, positions 2700-2790]
G
[124 nt withheld, positions 2792-2915]
CAGGTGGCACTTTTCGGGGAAATGTGCGCGGAACCCCTATTTGTTTATTTTTCTAAATACATTCAAATAT
GTATCCGCTCATGAGACAATAACCCTGATAAATGCTTCAATAATATTGAAAAAGGAAGAGTCCTGAGGCG
GAAAGAACCAGCTGTGGAATGTGTGTCAGTTAGGGTGTGGAAAGTCCCCAGGCTCCCCAGCAGGCAGAAG
TATGCAAAGCATGCATCTCAATTAGTCAGCAACCAGGTGTGGAAAGTCCCCAGGCTCCCCAGCAGGCAGA
AGTATGCAAAGCATGCATCTCAATTAGTCAGCAACCATAGTCCCGCCCCTAACTCCGCCCATCCCGCCCC
TAACTCCGCCCAGTTCCGCCCATTCTCCGCCCCATGGCTGACTAATTTTTTTTATTTATGCAGAGGCCGA
GGCCGCCTCGGCCTCTGAGCTATTCCAGAAGTAGTGAGGAGGCTTTTTTGGAGGCCTAGGCTTTTGCAAA
GATCGATCAAGAGACAGGATGAGGATCGTTTCGCATGATTGAACAAGATGGATTGCACGCAGGTTCTCCG
GCCGCTTGGGTGGAGAGGCTATTCGGCTATGACTGGGCACAACAGACAATCGGCTGCTCTGATGCCGCCG
TGTTCCGGCTGTCAGCGCAGGGGCGCCCGGTTCTTTTTGTCAAGACCGACCTGTCCGGTGCCCTGAATGA
ACTGCAAGACGAGGCAGCGCGGCTATCGTGGCTGGCCACGACGGGCGTTCCTTGCGCAGCTGTGCTCGAC
GTTGTCACTGAAGCGGGAAGGGACTGGCTGCTATTGGGCGAAGTGCCGGGGCAGGATCTCCTGTCATCTC
ACCTTGCTCCTGCCGAGAAAGTATCCATCATGGCTGATGCAATGCGGCGGCTGCATACGCTTGATCCGGC
TACCTGCCCATTCGACCACCAAGCGAAACATCGCATCGAGCGAGCACGTACTCGGATGGAAGCCGGTCTT
GTCGATCAGGATGATCTGGACGAAGAGCATCAGGGGCTCGCGCCAGCCGAACTGTTCGCCAGGCTCAAGG
CGAGCATGCCCGACGGCGAGGATCTCGTCGTGACCCATGGCGATGCCTGCTTGCCGAATATCATGGTGGA
AAATGGCCGCTTTTCTGGATTCATCGACTGTGGCCGGCTGGGTGTGGCGGACCGCTATCAGGACATAGCG
TTGGCTACCCGTGATATTGCTGAAGAGCTTGGCGGCGAATGGGCTGACCGCTTCCTCGTGCTTTACGGTA
TCGCCGCTCCCGATTCGCAGCGCATCGCCTTCTATCGCCTTCTTGACGAGTTCTTCTGAGCGGGACTCTG
GGGTTCGAAATGACCGACCAAGCGACGCCCAACCTGCCATCACGAGATTTCGATTCCACCGCCGCCTTCT
ATGAAAGGTTGGGCTTCGGAATCGTTTTCCGGGACGCCGGCTGGATGATCCTCCAGCGCGGGGATCTCAT
GCTGGAGTTCTTCGCCCACCCTAGGGGGAGGCTAACTGAAACACGGAAGGAGACAATACCGGAAGGAACC
CGCGCTATGACGGCAATAAAAAGACAGAATAAAACGCACGGTGTTGGGTCGTTTGTTCATAAACGCGGGG
TTCGGTCCCAGGGCTGGCACTCTGTCGATACCCCACCGAGACCCCATTGGGGCCAATACGCCCGCGTTTC
TTCCTTTTCCCCACCCCACCCCCCAAGTTCGGGTGAAGGCCCAGGGCTCGCAGCCAACGTCGGGGCGGCA
GGCCCTGCCATAGCCTCAGGTTACTCATATATACTTTAGATTGATTTAAAACTTCATTTTTAATTTAAAA
GGATCTAGGTGAAGATCCTTTTTGATAATCTCATGACCAAAATCCCTTAACGTGAGTTTTCGTTCCACTG
AGCGTCAGACCCCGTAGAAAAGATCAAAGGATCTTCTTGAGATCCTTTTTTTCTGCGCGTAATCTGCTGC
TTGCAAACAAAAAAACCACCGCTACCAGCGGTGGTTTGTTTGCCGGATCAAGAGCTACCAACTCTTTTTC
CGAAGGTAACTGGCTTCAGCAGAGCGCAGATACCAAATACTGTTCTTCTAGTGTAGCCGTAGTTAGGCCA
CCACTTCAAGAACTCTGTAGCACCGCCTACATACCTCGCTCTGCTAATCCTGTTACCAGTGGCTGCTGCC
AGTGGCGATAAGTCGTGTCTTACCGGGTTGGACTCAAGACGATAGTTACCGGATAAGGCGCAGCGGTCGG
GCTGAACGGGGGGTTCGTGCACACAGCCCAGCTTGGAGCGAACGACCTACACCGAACTGAGATACCTACA
GCGTGAGCTATGAGAAAGCGCCACGCTTCCCGAAGGGAGAAAGGCGGACAGGTATCCGGTAAGCGGCAGG
GTCGGAACAGGAGAGCGCACGAGGGAGCTTCCAGGGGGAAACGCCTGGTATCTTTATAGTCCTGTCGGGT
TTCGCCACCTCTGACTTGAGCGTCGATTTTTGTGATGCTCGTCAGGGGGGCGGAGCCTATGGAAAAACGC
CAGCAACGCGGCCTTTTTACGGTTCCTGGCCTTTTGCTGGCCTTTTGCTCACATGTTCTTTCCTGCGTTA
TCCCCTGATTCTGTGGATAACCGTATTACCGCCATGCAT
Features (pLannotate 1.2.2; 18 found; start..end, strand, type, name):
     61..364     +  enhancer       CMV enhancer: human cytomegalovirus immediate early enhancer
    365..568     +  promoter       CMV promoter: human cytomegalovirus (CMV) immediate early promoter
    591..620     +  CDS            T7 tag (gene 10 leader) (fragment): leader peptide from bacteriophage T7 gene 10 promotes efficient translation in E. coli
    624..647     +  CDS            Xpress™ tag: Xpress™ epitope tag, including an enterokinase recognition and cleavage site
    660..1367    +  CDS            mCherry: mCherry is a basic (constitutively fluorescent) red fluorescent protein published in 2004, derived from Discosoma sp.. It is reported to be a very rapidly-maturing monomer with low acid sensitivity.
   1368..1401    +  misc_feature   MCS (fragment): multiple cloning site
   1440..2168    +  CDS            VAPB: VAPB_HUMAN - Experimental evidence at protein level: Swiss-Prot protein existence level 1. Participates in the endoplasmic reticulum unfolded protein response (UPR) by inducing ERN1/IRE1 activity. Involved in cellular calcium homeostasis regulation. From Homo sapiens (Human).
   2173..2208    +  misc_feature   MCS (fragment): multiple cloning site
   2225..2309    +  CDS            large T antigen (fragment): large T antigen from SV40 (simian virus 40)
   2332..2453    +  polyA_signal   SV40 poly(A) signal: SV40 polyadenylation signal
   2487..2915    -  rep_origin     f1 ori (sequence partly withheld): f1 bacteriophage origin of replication; arrow indicates direction of (+) strand synthesis
   2942..3046    +  promoter       AmpR promoter: bla
   3048..3405    +  promoter       SV40 promoter: SV40 enhancer and early promoter
   3440..4234    +  CDS            NeoR/KanR: aminoglycoside phosphotransferase from Tn5; aph(3')-II (or nptII); confers resistance to neomycin, kanamycin, and G418 (Geneticin®)
   4255..4407    +  CDS            ble (fragment): BLE_KLEPN - Experimental evidence at protein level: Swiss-Prot protein existence level 1. Binding protein with a strong affinity to the bleomycin family of antibiotics. Binds to CL990; an antimitotic-antibiotic compound. From Klebsiella pneumoniae.
   4466..4513    +  polyA_signal   HSV TK poly(A) signal: herpes simplex virus thymidine kinase polyadenylation signal (Cole and Stacy, 1985)
   4604..4620    -  polyA_signal   bGH poly(A) signal (fragment): bovine growth hormone polyadenylation signal
   4842..5430    +  rep_origin     ori: high-copy-number ColE1/pMB1/pBR322/pUC origin of replication
