[The description below was written by a language model from this plasmid's Addgene catalogue record and pLannotate feature annotations shown in this document.]
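Description:
pmCherryC1 VAP-B is a mammalian expression plasmid built on the Clontech pmCherryC1 backbone that produces human VAP-B (VAPB) as a fusion with the red fluorescent protein mCherry at its N terminus. Transcription is driven by the human cytomegalovirus immediate-early enhancer and promoter and terminated by an SV40 polyadenylation signal. The annotated open reading frame begins with a short T7 gene 10 leader fragment and an Xpress epitope (which includes an enterokinase site), continues through mCherry and a remnant of the multiple cloning site, and ends with the VAPB coding sequence. The catalogue entry also lists an HA tag N-terminal to the insert. The feature table does not annotate it, though a short unannotated gap lies between the cloning-site remnant and VAPB. The insert was placed in an EcoRI site that was destroyed on both sides during cloning.

The plasmid replicates in E. coli at high copy from a ColE1/pUC-type origin and also carries an f1 origin. A single Tn5 aminoglycoside phosphotransferase gene serves both hosts: a bacterial bla-type promoter gives kanamycin resistance in bacteria, while the adjacent SV40 enhancer/early promoter and an HSV TK polyadenylation signal allow G418 selection of stably transfected mammalian cells. Small annotated fragments (ble, large T antigen, bGH poly(A)) are probably backbone remnants or partial matches rather than functional elements. The sequenced record is slightly longer (5,544 nt) than the listed total size (5,497 bp).

VAPB is an endoplasmic reticulum protein, and the associated publication concerns scaffolds for ER membrane contact sites. The construct therefore suits fluorescence imaging of VAP-B localisation in transfected cells, with the epitope tags offering antibody-based detection.
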