Addgene plasmid #226409: pmCherryC1 VAP-B
Purpose: Expression of human VAP-B fused to mCherry in mammalian cells
Depositing lab: Catherine Tomasetto. Depositing organization: Institut de Genetique et de Biologie Moleculaire et Cellulaire (IGBMC). Publication: Identification of MOSPD2, a novel scaffold for endoplasmic reticulum membrane contact sites. Di Mattia T, Wilhelm LP, Ikhlef S, Wendling C, Spehner D, Nomine Y, Giordano F, Mathelin C, Drin G, Tomasetto C, Alpy F. EMBO Rep. 2018 Jul;19(7). pii: embr.201745453. doi: 10.15252/embr.201745453. Epub 2018 Jun 1. PubMed 29858488.
Backbone
  Vector backbone: pmCherryC1
  Backbone manufacturer: Clontech
  Backbone size w/o insert (bp): 4722
  Total vector size (bp): 5497
  Vector type: Mammalian Expression
  Selectable markers: Neomycin (select with G418)
Growth in bacteria
  Bacterial resistance: Kanamycin, 50 μg/mL
  Growth temperature: 37°C
  Growth strain: DH5alpha
  Copy number: High Copy
Gene/Insert
  Gene/Insert name: VAP-B
  Species: H. sapiens (human)
  Entrez Gene: VAPB (a.k.a. ALS8, VAMP-B, VAP-B)
  Tag / fusion protein: T7-Xpress tag (N terminal on insert); mCherry (N terminal on insert); HA (N terminal on insert)
  Cloning method: Restriction Enzyme; 5′ cloning site EcoRI (destroyed during cloning); 3′ cloning site EcoRI (destroyed during cloning)
  Sequencing primers: 5′ CMV
Terms and licenses: Academic/Nonprofit Terms; Industry Terms: Not Available to Industry
How to cite: pmCherryC1 VAP-B was a gift from Catherine Tomasetto (Addgene plasmid # 226409 ; http://n2t.net/addgene:226409 ; RRID:Addgene_226409)
